Addgene plasmid #84034: pLV GG hUbC-dsRED
Purpose: (Empty Backbone) Contains Golden Gate cassette to express up to four gRNAs and dsRED
Depositing lab: Charles Gersbach. Depositing organization: Duke University. Publication: Multiplex CRISPR/Cas9-based genome engineering from a single lentiviral vector. Kabadi AM, Ousterout DG, Hilton IB, Gersbach CA. Nucleic Acids Res. 2014 Aug 13. pii: gku749. 10.1093/nar/gku749 PubMed 25122746.
Backbone
  Vector backbone: FUGW
  Backbone size (bp): 10000
  Vector type: Mammalian Expression, Lentiviral, CRISPR
  Selectable markers: dsRED
Growth in bacteria
  Bacterial resistance: Ampicillin, 100 μg/mL
  Growth temperature: 37°C
  Growth strain: NEB Stable
  Copy number: High Copy
Terms and licenses: Academic/Nonprofit Terms; Industry Terms: Not Available to Industry
How to cite: pLV GG hUbC-dsRED was a gift from Charles Gersbach (Addgene plasmid # 84034 ; http://n2t.net/addgene:84034 ; RRID:Addgene_84034)
