[The description below was written by a language model from this plasmid's Addgene catalogue record, the feature table of its GenBank file and pLannotate feature annotations shown in this document.]
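Description:
pLV GG hUbC-dsRED is an empty lentiviral destination vector built on the FUGW backbone, intended for mammalian CRISPR work in which up to four guide RNA expression cassettes are assembled by Golden Gate cloning alongside a red fluorescent reporter. It is propagated in E. coli through a high-copy ColE1/pUC-type origin with ampicillin resistance. The backbone outside the viral region also carries an f1 origin and an SV40/EM7-driven bleomycin/Zeocin resistance cassette. This cassette is not part of the packaged genome, and the catalogue lists dsRED rather than a drug marker as the selectable marker in target cells.

The viral transcript is driven by a CMV enhancer/promoter fused to a truncated HIV-1 5' LTR, followed by the Psi packaging signal, the RRE for Rev-dependent export and the cPPT/CTS. It ends in a second truncated LTR with a bGH polyadenylation signal. Downstream of the cPPT sits a loxP site and then a lacZ-alpha stuffer with its lac promoter and operator, flanked by T7 and T3 promoters. This appears to be the Golden Gate acceptor position, where replacing lacZ-alpha with the gRNA cassettes would allow blue/white screening, although the type IIS sites themselves are not annotated. No gRNA promoters are present in the empty vector, so they presumably arrive with the assembled inserts.

Next, the human ubiquitin C promoter drives a Kozak-initiated, codon-optimised DsRed-Express2, a noncytotoxic tetrameric DsRed variant, with a WPRE to boost expression. The reporter lets transduced cells be tracked or sorted. No Cas9 is encoded, so the nuclease must be supplied separately. The two sequence records (10,397 and 10,409 nt) differ slightly in length but show the same feature set.
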