LOCUS       Exported 10397 bp ds-DNA circular SYN 12-MAY-2021
DEFINITION  Contains Golden Gate cassette to express up to four gRNAs and dsRED.
ACCESSION   .
VERSION     .
KEYWORDS    pLV GG hUbC-dsRED
SOURCE      synthetic DNA construct
  ORGANISM  synthetic DNA construct
REFERENCE   1 (bases 1 to 10397)
  AUTHORS   Kabadi AM, Ousterout DG, Hilton IB, Gersbach CA
  TITLE     Multiplex CRISPR/Cas9-based genome engineering from a single
            lentiviral vector.
  JOURNAL   Nucleic Acids Res. 2014 Aug 13. pii: gku749.
  PUBMED    25122746
REFERENCE   2 (bases 1 to 10397)
  AUTHORS   .
  TITLE     Direct Submission
  JOURNAL   Exported May 12, 2021 from SnapGene Server 1.1.58
            http://www.snapgene.com
FEATURES             Location/Qualifiers
     source          1..10397
                     /organism="synthetic DNA construct"
                     /mol_type="other DNA"
     primer_bind     complement(47..66)
                     /label=pRS-marker
                     /note="pRS vectors, use to sequence yeast selectable
                     marker"
     enhancer        238..617
                     /label=CMV enhancer
                     /note="human cytomegalovirus immediate early enhancer"
     promoter        619..817
                     /label=CMV promoter
                     /note="human cytomegalovirus (CMV) immediate early
                     promoter"
     primer_bind     772..792
                     /label=CMV-F
                     /note="Human CMV immediate early promoter, forward primer"
     LTR             835..1015
                     /label=5' LTR (truncated)
                     /note="truncated 5' long terminal repeat (LTR) from HIV-1"
     misc_feature    1062..1187
                     /label=HIV-1 Psi
                     /note="packaging signal of human immunodeficiency virus
                     type 1"
     misc_feature    1680..1913
                     /label=RRE
                     /note="The Rev response element (RRE) of HIV-1 allows for
                     Rev-dependent mRNA export from the nucleus to the
                     cytoplasm."
     CDS             2098..2142
                     /codon_start=1
                     /product="antigenic peptide corresponding to amino acids
                     655 to 669 of the HIV envelope protein gp41 (Lutje Hulsik
                     et al., 2013)"
                     /label=gp41 peptide
                     /note="recognized by the 2H10 single-chain llama nanobody"
                     /translation="KNEQELLELDKWASL"
     misc_feature    2440..2557
                     /label=cPPT/CTS
                     /note="central polypurine tract and central termination
                     sequence of HIV-1"
     protein_bind    2602..2635
                     /label=loxP
                     /bound_moiety="Cre recombinase"
                     /note="Cre-mediated recombination occurs in the 8-bp core
                     sequence (GCATACAT)."
     CDS             complement(2622..2948)
                     /codon_start=1
                     /gene="lacZ fragment"
                     /product="LacZ-alpha fragment of beta-galactosidase"
                     /label=lacZ-alpha
                     /translation="MTMITPSAQLTLTKGNKSWRTSRGGPVPNSPYSESYYARSLAVVL
                     QRRDWENPGVTQLNRLAAHPPFASWRNSEEARTDRPSQQLRSLNGEWDAPCSGATTVSY
                     HNFV"
     primer_bind     2798..2820
                     /label=M13/pUC Forward
                     /note="In lacZ gene"
     primer_bind     2812..2829
                     /label=M13 Forward
                     /note="In lacZ gene. Also called M13-F20 or M13 (-21)
                     Forward"
     primer_bind     2813..2829
                     /label=M13 fwd
                     /note="common sequencing primer, one of multiple similar
                     variants"
     primer_bind     2839..2858
                     /label=T7
                     /note="T7 promoter, forward primer"
     promoter        2839..2857
                     /label=T7 promoter
                     /note="promoter for bacteriophage T7 RNA polymerase"
     primer_bind     complement(2905..2925)
                     /label=T3
                     /note="T3 promoter, forward primer"
     promoter        complement(2905..2923)
                     /label=T3 promoter
                     /note="promoter for bacteriophage T3 RNA polymerase"
     primer_bind     complement(2944..2960)
                     /label=M13 rev
                     /note="common sequencing primer, one of multiple similar
                     variants"
     protein_bind    2968..2984
                     /label=lac operator
                     /bound_moiety="lac repressor encoded by lacI"
                     /note="The lac repressor binds to the lac operator to
                     inhibit transcription in E. coli. This inhibition can be
                     relieved by adding lactose or
                     isopropyl-beta-D-thiogalactopyranoside (IPTG)."
     promoter        complement(2992..3022)
                     /label=lac promoter
                     /note="promoter for the E. coli lac operon"
     protein_bind    3037..3058
                     /label=CAP binding site
                     /bound_moiety="E. coli catabolite activator protein"
                     /note="CAP binding activates transcription in the presence
                     of cAMP."
     promoter        3124..4334
                     /label=UbC promoter
                     /note="human ubiquitin C promoter"
     primer_bind     4171..4190
                     /label=hUBCpro-F
                     /note="Human Ubiquitin C (UbC) promoter, forward primer"
     regulatory      4381..4390
                     /regulatory_class="other"
                     /note="vertebrate consensus sequence for strong initiation
                     of translation (Kozak, 1987)"
     CDS             4387..5064
                     /codon_start=1
                     /product="noncytotoxic tetrameric variant of DsRed
                     fluorescent protein (Strack et al., 2008)"
                     /label=DsRed-Express2
                     /note="mammalian codon-optimized"
                     /translation="MDSTENVIKPFMRFKVHMEGSVNGHEFEIEGEGEGKPYEGTQTAK
                     LQVTKGGPLPFAWDILSPQFQYGSKVYVKHPADIPDYKKLSFPEGFKWERVMNFEDGGV
                     VTVTQDSSLQDGTFIYHVKFIGVNFPSDGPVMQKKTLGWEPSTERLYPRDGVLKGEIHK
                     ALKLKGGGHYLVEFKSIYMAKKPVKLPGYYYVDSKLDITSHNEDYTVVEQYERAEARHH
                     LFQ"
     primer_bind     complement(4567..4587)
                     /label=DsRed1-N
                     /note="DsRed1, reverse primer"
     primer_bind     4785..4804
                     /label=mCherry-F
                     /note="mCherry, forward primer"
     primer_bind     4979..5002
                     /label=DsRed1-C
                     /note="DsRed1, forward primer"
     misc_feature    5089..5677
                     /label=WPRE
                     /note="woodchuck hepatitis virus posttranscriptional
                     regulatory element"
     primer_bind     complement(5142..5162)
                     /label=WPRE-R
                     /note="WPRE, reverse primer"
     CDS             complement(5560..5571)
                     /codon_start=1
                     /product="Factor Xa recognition and cleavage site"
                     /label=Factor Xa site
                     /translation="IEGR"
     primer_bind     complement(5680..5696)
                     /label=KS primer
                     /note="common sequencing primer, one of multiple similar
                     variants"
     primer_bind     complement(5681..5697)
                     /label=pBluescriptKS
                     /note="For pBluescript vector"
     LTR             6202..6382
                     /label=5' LTR (truncated)
                     /note="truncated 5' long terminal repeat (LTR) from HIV-1"
     primer_bind     complement(6408..6425)
                     /label=BGH-rev
                     /note="Bovine growth hormone terminator, reverse primer.
                     Also called BGH reverse"
     polyA_signal    6414..6638
                     /label=bGH poly(A) signal
                     /note="bovine growth hormone polyadenylation signal"
     rep_origin      6684..7112
                     /direction=RIGHT
                     /label=f1 ori
                     /note="f1 bacteriophage origin of replication; arrow
                     indicates direction of (+) strand synthesis"
     primer_bind     complement(6771..6790)
                     /label=F1ori-R
                     /note="F1 origin, reverse primer"
     primer_bind     6981..7002
                     /label=F1ori-F
                     /note="F1 origin, forward primer"
     primer_bind     complement(7121..7141)
                     /label=pBABE 3'
                     /note="SV40 enhancer, reverse primer for pBABE vectors"
     promoter        7126..7455
                     /label=SV40 promoter
                     /note="SV40 enhancer and early promoter"
     rep_origin      7306..7441
                     /label=SV40 ori
                     /note="SV40 origin of replication"
     primer_bind     7368..7387
                     /label=SV40pro-F
                     /note="SV40 promoter/origin, forward primer"
     promoter        7503..7550
                     /label=EM7 promoter
                     /note="synthetic bacterial promoter "
     CDS             7569..7943
                     /codon_start=1
                     /gene="Sh ble from Streptoalloteichus hindustanus"
                     /product="antibiotic-binding protein"
                     /label=BleoR
                     /note="confers resistance to bleomycin, phleomycin, and
                     Zeocin(TM)"
                     /translation="MAKLTSAVPVLTARDVAGAVEFWTDRLGFSRDFVEDDFAGVVRDD
                     VTLFISAVQDQVVPDNTLAWVWVRGLDELYAEWSEVVSTNFRDASGPAMTEIGEQPWGR
                     EFALRDPAGNCVHFVAEEQD"
     polyA_signal    8073..8194
                     /label=SV40 poly(A) signal
                     /note="SV40 polyadenylation signal"
     primer_bind     complement(8110..8129)
                     /label=SV40pA-R
                     /note="SV40 polyA, reverse primer"
     primer_bind     8164..8183
                     /label=EBV-rev
                     /note="SV40 polyA terminator, reverse primer"
     primer_bind     complement(8243..8259)
                     /label=M13 rev
                     /note="common sequencing primer, one of multiple similar
                     variants"
     protein_bind    8267..8283
                     /label=lac operator
                     /bound_moiety="lac repressor encoded by lacI"
                     /note="The lac repressor binds to the lac operator to
                     inhibit transcription in E. coli. This inhibition can be
                     relieved by adding lactose or
                     isopropyl-beta-D-thiogalactopyranoside (IPTG)."
     promoter        complement(8291..8321)
                     /label=lac promoter
                     /note="promoter for the E. coli lac operon"
     protein_bind    8336..8357
                     /label=CAP binding site
                     /bound_moiety="E. coli catabolite activator protein"
                     /note="CAP binding activates transcription in the presence
                     of cAMP."
     primer_bind     complement(8474..8491)
                     /label=L4440
                     /note="L4440 vector, forward primer"
     rep_origin      complement(8645..9233)
                     /direction=LEFT
                     /label=ori
                     /note="high-copy-number ColE1/pMB1/pBR322/pUC origin of
                     replication"
     primer_bind     complement(8725..8744)
                     /label=pBR322ori-F
                     /note="pBR322 origin, forward primer"
     CDS             complement(9404..10264)
                     /codon_start=1
                     /gene="bla"
                     /product="beta-lactamase"
                     /label=AmpR
                     /note="confers resistance to ampicillin, carbenicillin, and
                     related antibiotics"
                     /translation="MSIQHFRVALIPFFAAFCLPVFAHPETLVKVKDAEDQLGARVGYI
                     ELDLNSGKILESFRPEERFPMMSTFKVLLCGAVLSRIDAGQEQLGRRIHYSQNDLVEYS
                     PVTEKHLTDGMTVRELCSAAITMSDNTAANLLLTTIGGPKELTAFLHNMGDHVTRLDRW
                     EPELNEAIPNDERDTTMPVAMATTLRKLLTGELLTLASRQQLIDWMEADKVAGPLLRSA
                     LPAGWFIADKSGAGERGSRGIIAALGPDGKPSRIVVIYTTGSQATMDERNRQIAEIGAS
                     LIKHW"
     primer_bind     10027..10046
                     /label=Amp-R
                     /note="Ampicillin resistance gene, reverse primer"
     promoter        complement(10265..10369)
                     /gene="bla"
                     /label=AmpR promoter
ORIGIN
        1 gtcgacggat cgggagatct cccgatcccc tatggtgcac tctcagtaca atctgctctg
       61 atgccgcata gttaagccag tatctgctcc ctgcttgtgt gttggaggtc gctgagtagt
      121 gcgcgagcaa aatttaagct acaacaaggc aaggcttgac cgacaattgc atgaagaatc
      181 tgcttagggt taggcgtttt gcgctgcttc gcgatgtacg ggccagatat acgcgttgac
      241 attgattatt gactagttat taatagtaat caattacggg gtcattagtt catagcccat
      301 atatggagtt ccgcgttaca taacttacgg taaatggccc gcctggctga ccgcccaacg
      361 acccccgccc attgacgtca ataatgacgt atgttcccat agtaacgcca atagggactt
      421 tccattgacg tcaatgggtg gagtatttac ggtaaactgc ccacttggca gtacatcaag
      481 tgtatcatat gccaagtacg ccccctattg acgtcaatga cggtaaatgg cccgcctggc
      541 attatgccca gtacatgacc ttatgggact ttcctacttg gcagtacatc tacgtattag
      601 tcatcgctat taccatggtg atgcggtttt ggcagtacat caatgggcgt ggatagcggt
      661 ttgactcacg gggatttcca agtctccacc ccattgacgt caatgggagt ttgttttggc
      721 accaaaatca acgggacttt ccaaaatgtc gtaacaactc cgccccattg acgcaaatgg
      781 gcggtaggcg tgtacggtgg gaggtctata taagcagcgc gttttgcctg tactgggtct
      841 ctctggttag accagatctg agcctgggag ctctctggct aactagggaa cccactgctt
      901 aagcctcaat aaagcttgcc ttgagtgctt caagtagtgt gtgcccgtct gttgtgtgac
      961 tctggtaact agagatccct cagacccttt tagtcagtgt ggaaaatctc tagcagtggc
     1021 gcccgaacag ggacttgaaa gcgaaaggga aaccagagga gctctctcga cgcaggactc
     1081 ggcttgctga agcgcgcacg gcaagaggcg aggggcggcg actggtgagt acgccaaaaa
     1141 ttttgactag cggaggctag aaggagagag atgggtgcga gagcgtcagt attaagcggg
     1201 ggagaattag atcgcgatgg gaaaaaattc ggttaaggcc agggggaaag aaaaaatata
     1261 aattaaaaca tatagtatgg gcaagcaggg agctagaacg attcgcagtt aatcctggcc
     1321 tgttagaaac atcagaaggc tgtagacaaa tactgggaca gctacaacca tcccttcaga
     1381 caggatcaga agaacttaga tcattatata atacagtagc aaccctctat tgtgtgcatc
     1441 aaaggataga gataaaagac accaaggaag ctttagacaa gatagaggaa gagcaaaaca
     1501 aaagtaagac caccgcacag caagcggccg ctgatcttca gacctggagg aggagatatg
     1561 agggacaatt ggagaagtga attatataaa tataaagtag taaaaattga accattagga
     1621 gtagcaccca ccaaggcaaa gagaagagtg gtgcagagag aaaaaagagc agtgggaata
     1681 ggagctttgt tccttgggtt cttgggagca gcaggaagca ctatgggcgc agcgtcaatg
     1741 acgctgacgg tacaggccag acaattattg tctggtatag tgcagcagca gaacaatttg
     1801 ctgagggcta ttgaggcgca acagcatctg ttgcaactca cagtctgggg catcaagcag
     1861 ctccaggcaa gaatcctggc tgtggaaaga tacctaaagg atcaacagct cctggggatt
     1921 tggggttgct ctggaaaact catttgcacc actgctgtgc cttggaatgc tagttggagt
     1981 aataaatctc tggaacagat ttggaatcac acgacctgga tggagtggga cagagaaatt
     2041 aacaattaca caagcttaat acactcctta attgaagaat cgcaaaacca gcaagaaaag
     2101 aatgaacaag aattattgga attagataaa tgggcaagtt tgtggaattg gtttaacata
     2161 acaaattggc tgtggtatat aaaattattc ataatgatag taggaggctt ggtaggttta
     2221 agaatagttt ttgctgtact ttctatagtg aatagagtta ggcagggata ttcaccatta
     2281 tcgtttcaga cccacctccc aaccccgagg ggacccgaca ggcccgaagg aatagaagaa
     2341 gaaggtggag agagagacag agacagatcc attcgattag tgaacggatc ggcactgcgt
     2401 gcgccaattc tgcagacaaa tggcagtatt catccacaat tttaaaagaa aaggggggat
     2461 tggggggtac agtgcagggg aaagaatagt agacataata gcaacagaca tacaaactaa
     2521 agaattacaa aaacaaatta caaaaattca aaattttcgg gtttattaca gggacagcag
     2581 agatccagtt tggttaatta aataacttcg tatagcatac attatacgaa gttatgataa
     2641 gagacggtgg ttgcgccgct acagggcgcg tcccattcgc cattcaggct gcgcaactgt
     2701 tgggaagggc gatcggtgcg ggcctcttcg ctattacgcc agctggcgaa agggggatgt
     2761 gctgcaaggc gattaagttg ggtaacgcca gggttttccc agtcacgacg ttgtaaaacg
     2821 acggccagtg agcgcgcgta atacgactca ctatagggcg aattgggtac cgggcccccc
     2881 ctcgaggtcc tccagctttt gttcccttta gtgagggtta attgcgcgct tggcgtaatc
     2941 atggtcatag ctgtttcctg tgtgaaattg ttatccgctc acaattccac acaacatacg
     3001 agccggaagc ataaagtgta aagcctgggg tgcctaatga gtgagctaac tcacattaat
     3061 tgcgttgcgc tcactgcccg ctttccactg catgacgtct ccacaattaa ttaagggtgc
     3121 agcggcctcc gcgccgggtt ttggcgcctc ccgcgggcgc ccccctcctc acggcgagcg
     3181 ctgccacgtc agacgaaggg cgcaggagcg ttcctgatcc ttccgcccgg acgctcagga
     3241 cagcggcccg ctgctcataa gactcggcct tagaacccca gtatcagcag aaggacattt
     3301 taggacggga cttgggtgac tctagggcac tggttttctt tccagagagc ggaacaggcg
     3361 aggaaaagta gtcccttctc ggcgattctg cggagggatc tccgtggggc ggtgaacgcc
     3421 gatgattata taaggacgcg ccgggtgtgg cacagctagt tccgtcgcag ccgggatttg
     3481 ggtcgcggtt cttgtttgtg gatcgctgtg atcgtcactt ggtgagttgc gggctgctgg
     3541 gctggccggg gctttcgtgg ccgccgggcc gctcggtggg acggaagcgt gtggagagac
     3601 cgccaagggc tgtagtctgg gtccgcgagc aaggttgccc tgaactgggg gttgggggga
     3661 gcgcacaaaa tggcggctgt tcccgagtct tgaatggaag acgcttgtaa ggcgggctgt
     3721 gaggtcgttg aaacaaggtg gggggcatgg tgggcggcaa gaacccaagg tcttgaggcc
     3781 ttcgctaatg cgggaaagct cttattcggg tgagatgggc tggggcacca tctggggacc
     3841 ctgacgtgaa gtttgtcact gactggagaa ctcgggtttg tcgtctggtt gcgggggcgg
     3901 cagttatgcg gtgccgttgg gcagtgcacc cgtacctttg ggagcgcgcg cctcgtcgtg
     3961 tcgtgacgtc acccgttctg ttggcttata atgcagggtg gggccacctg ccggtaggtg
     4021 tgcggtaggc ttttctccgt cgcaggacgc agggttcggg cctagggtag gctctcctga
     4081 atcgacaggc gccggacctc tggtgagggg agggataagt gaggcgtcag tttctttggt
     4141 cggttttatg tacctatctt cttaagtagc tgaagctccg gttttgaact atgcgctcgg
     4201 ggttggcgag tgtgttttgt gaagtttttt aggcaccttt tgaaatgtaa tcatttgggt
     4261 caatatgtaa ttttcagtgt tagactagta aattgtccgc taaattctgg ccgtttttgg
     4321 cttttttgtt agacgaagct tgggctgcag gtcgactcta gaggatcccc gggtaccggt
     4381 gccaccatgg atagcactga gaacgtcatc aagcccttca tgcgcttcaa ggtgcacatg
     4441 gagggctccg tgaacggcca cgagttcgag atcgagggcg agggcgaggg caagccctac
     4501 gagggcaccc agaccgccaa gctgcaggtg accaagggcg gccccctgcc cttcgcctgg
     4561 gacatcctgt ccccccagtt ccagtacggc tccaaggtgt acgtgaagca ccccgccgac
     4621 atccccgact acaagaagct gtccttcccc gagggcttca agtgggagcg cgtgatgaac
     4681 ttcgaggacg gcggcgtggt gaccgtgacc caggactcct ccctgcagga cggcaccttc
     4741 atctaccacg tgaagttcat cggcgtgaac ttcccctccg acggccccgt aatgcagaag
     4801 aagactctgg gctgggagcc ctccaccgag cgcctgtacc cccgcgacgg cgtgctgaag
     4861 ggcgagatcc acaaggcgct gaagctgaag ggcggcggcc actacctggt ggagttcaag
     4921 tcaatctaca tggccaagaa gcccgtgaag ctgcccggct actactacgt ggactccaag
     4981 ctggacatca cctcccacaa cgaggactac accgtggtgg agcagtacga gcgcgccgag
     5041 gcccgccacc acctgttcca gtaggaattc gatatcaagc ttatcgataa tcaacctctg
     5101 gattacaaaa tttgtgaaag attgactggt attcttaact atgttgctcc ttttacgcta
     5161 tgtggatacg ctgctttaat gcctttgtat catgctattg cttcccgtat ggctttcatt
     5221 ttctcctcct tgtataaatc ctggttgctg tctctttatg aggagttgtg gcccgttgtc
     5281 aggcaacgtg gcgtggtgtg cactgtgttt gctgacgcaa cccccactgg ttggggcatt
     5341 gccaccacct gtcagctcct ttccgggact ttcgctttcc ccctccctat tgccacggcg
     5401 gaactcatcg ccgcctgcct tgcccgctgc tggacagggg ctcggctgtt gggcactgac
     5461 aattccgtgg tgttgtcggg gaaatcatcg tcctttcctt ggctgctcgc ctgtgttgcc
     5521 acctggattc tgcgcgggac gtccttctgc tacgtccctt cggccctcaa tccagcggac
     5581 cttccttccc gcggcctgct gccggctctg cggcctcttc cgcgtcttcg ccttcgccct
     5641 cagacgagtc ggatctccct ttgggccgcc tccccgcatc gataccgtcg acctcgagac
     5701 ctagaaaaac atggagcaat cacaagtagc aatacagcag ctaccaatgc tgattgtgcc
     5761 tggctagaag cacaagagga ggaggaggtg ggttttccag tcacacctca ggtaccttta
     5821 agaccaatga cttacaaggc agctgtagat cttagccact ttttaaaaga aaagggggga
     5881 ctggaagggc taattcactc ccaacgaaga caagatatcc ttgatctgtg gatctaccac
     5941 acacaaggct acttccctga ttggcagaac tacacaccag ggccagggat cagatatcca
     6001 ctgacctttg gatggtgcta caagctagta ccagttgagc aagagaaggt agaagaagcc
     6061 aatgaaggag agaacacccg cttgttacac cctgtgagcc tgcatgggat ggatgacccg
     6121 gagagagaag tattagagtg gaggtttgac agccgcctag catttcatca catggcccga
     6181 gagctgcatc cggactgtac tgggtctctc tggttagacc agatctgagc ctgggagctc
     6241 tctggctaac tagggaaccc actgcttaag cctcaataaa gcttgccttg agtgcttcaa
     6301 gtagtgtgtg cccgtctgtt gtgtgactct ggtaactaga gatccctcag acccttttag
     6361 tcagtgtgga aaatctctag cagggcccgt ttaaacccgc tgatcagcct cgactgtgcc
     6421 ttctagttgc cagccatctg ttgtttgccc ctcccccgtg ccttccttga ccctggaagg
     6481 tgccactccc actgtccttt cctaataaaa tgaggaaatt gcatcgcatt gtctgagtag
     6541 gtgtcattct attctggggg gtggggtggg gcaggacagc aagggggagg attgggaaga
     6601 caatagcagg catgctgggg atgcggtggg ctctatggct tctgaggcgg aaagaaccag
     6661 ctggggctct agggggtatc cccnnnnnnn nnnnnnnnnn nnnnnnnnnn nnnnnnnnnn
     6721 nnnnnnnnnn nnnnnnnnnn nnnnnnnnnn nnnnnnnnnn nnnnnnnnnn nnnnnnnnnn
     6781 nnnnnnnnnn nnnnnnnnnn nnnnnnncnn nnnnnnnnnn nnnnnnnnnn nnnnnnnnnn
     6841 nnnnnnnnnn nnnnnnnnnn nnnnnnnnnn nnnnnnnnnn nnnnnnnnnn nnnnnnnnna
     6901 nnnnnnnnnn nnnnnnnnnn nnnnnnnnnn nnnnnnnnnn nnnnnnnnnc ctttgacgtt
     6961 ggagtccacg ttctttaata gtggactctt gttccaaact ggaacaacac tcaaccctat
     7021 ctcggtctat tcttttgatt tataagggat tttgccgatt tcggcctatt ggttaaaaaa
     7081 tgagctgatt taacaaaaat ttaacgcgaa ttaattctgt ggaatgtgtg tcagttaggg
     7141 tgtggaaagt ccccaggctc cccagcaggc agaagtatgc aaagcatgca tctcaattag
     7201 tcagcaacca ggtgtggaaa gtccccaggc tccccagcag gcagaagtat gcaaagcatg
     7261 catctcaatt agtcagcaac catagtcccg cccctaactc cgcccatccc gcccctaact
     7321 ccgcccagtt ccgcccattc tccgccccat ggctgactaa ttttttttat ttatgcagag
     7381 gccgaggccg cctctgcctc tgagctattc cagaagtagt gaggaggctt ttttggaggc
     7441 ctaggctttt gcaaaaagct cccgggagct tgtatatcca ttttcggatc tgatcagcac
     7501 gtgttgacaa ttaatcatcg gcatagtata tcggcatagt ataatacgac aaggtgagga
     7561 actaaaccat ggccaagttg accagtgccg ttccggtgct caccgcgcgc gacgtcgccg
     7621 gagcggtcga gttctggacc gaccggctcg ggttctcccg ggacttcgtg gaggacgact
     7681 tcgccggtgt ggtccgggac gacgtgaccc tgttcatcag cgcggtccag gaccaggtgg
     7741 tgccggacaa caccctggcc tgggtgtggg tgcgcggcct ggacgagctg tacgccgagt
     7801 ggtcggaggt cgtgtccacg aacttccggg acgcctccgg gccggccatg accgagatcg
     7861 gcgagcagcc gtgggggcgg gagttcgccc tgcgcgaccc ggccggcaac tgcgtgcact
     7921 tcgtggccga ggagcaggac tgacacgtgc tacgagattt cgattccacc gccgccttct
     7981 atgaaaggtt gggcttcgga atcgttttcc gggacgccgg ctggatgatc ctccagcgcg
     8041 gggatctcat gctggagttc ttcgcccacc ccaacttgtt tattgcagct tataatggtt
     8101 acaaataaag caatagcatc acaaatttca caaataaagc atttttttca ctgcattcta
     8161 gttgtggttt gtccaaactc atcaatgtat cttatcatgt ctgtataccg tcgacctcta
     8221 gctagagctt ggcgtaatca tggtcatagc tgtttcctgt gtgaaattgt tatccgctca
     8281 caattccaca caacatacga gccggaagca taaagtgtaa agcctggggt gcctaatgag
     8341 tgagctaact cacattaatt gcgttgcgct cactgcccgc tttccagtcg ggaaacctgt
     8401 cgtgccagct gcattaatga atcggccaac gcgcggggag aggcggtttg cgtattgggc
     8461 gctcttccgc ttcctcgctc actgactcgc tgcgctcggt cgttcggctg cggcgagcgg
     8521 tatcagctca ctcaaaggcg gtaatacggt tatccacaga atcaggggat aacgcaggaa
     8581 agaacatgtg agcaaaaggc cagcaaaagg ccaggaaccg taaaaaggcc gcgttgctgg
     8641 cgtttttcca taggctccgc ccccctgacg agcatcacaa aaatcgacgc tcaagtcaga
     8701 ggtggcgaaa cccgacagga ctataaagat accaggcgtt tccccctgga agctccctcg
     8761 tgcgctctcc tgttccgacc ctgccgctta ccggatacct gtccgccttt ctcccttcgg
     8821 gaagcgtggc gctttctcat agctcacgct gtaggtatct cagttcggtg taggtcgttc
     8881 gctccaagct gggctgtgtg cacgaacccc ccgttcagcc cgaccgctgc gccttatccg
     8941 gtaactatcg tcttgagtcc aacccggtaa gacacgactt atcgccactg gcagcagcca
     9001 ctggtaacag gattagcaga gcgaggtatg taggcggtgc tacagagttc ttgaagtggt
     9061 ggcctaacta cggctacact agaagaacag tatttggtat ctgcgctctg ctgaagccag
     9121 ttaccttcgg aaaaagagtt ggtagctctt gatccggcaa acaaaccacc gctggtagcg
     9181 gtggtttttt tgtttgcaag cagcagatta cgcgcagaaa aaaaggatct caagaagatc
     9241 ctttgatctt ttctacgggg tctgacgctc agtggaacga aaactcacgt taagggattt
     9301 tggtcatgag attatcaaaa aggatcttca cctagatcct tttaaattaa aaatgaagtt
     9361 ttaaatcaat ctaaagtata tatgagtaaa cttggtctga cagttaccaa tgcttaatca
     9421 gtgaggcacc tatctcagcg atctgtctat ttcgttcatc catagttgcc tgactccccg
     9481 tcgtgtagat aactacgata cgggagggct taccatctgg ccccagtgct gcaatgatac
     9541 cgcgagaccc acgctcaccg gctccagatt tatcagcaat aaaccagcca gccggaaggg
     9601 ccgagcgcag aagtggtcct gcaactttat ccgcctccat ccagtctatt aattgttgcc
     9661 gggaagctag agtaagtagt tcgccagtta atagtttgcg caacgttgtt gccattgcta
     9721 caggcatcgt ggtgtcacgc tcgtcgtttg gtatggcttc attcagctcc ggttcccaac
     9781 gatcaaggcg agttacatga tcccccatgt tgtgcaaaaa agcggttagc tccttcggtc
     9841 ctccgatcgt tgtcagaagt aagttggccg cagtgttatc actcatggtt atggcagcac
     9901 tgcataattc tcttactgtc atgccatccg taagatgctt ttctgtgact ggtgagtact
     9961 caaccaagtc attctgagaa tagtgtatgc ggcgaccgag ttgctcttgc ccggcgtcaa
    10021 tacgggataa taccgcgcca catagcagaa ctttaaaagt gctcatcatt ggaaaacgtt
    10081 cttcggggcg aaaactctca aggatcttac cgctgttgag atccagttcg atgtaaccca
    10141 ctcgtgcacc caactgatct tcagcatctt ttactttcac cagcgtttct gggtgagcaa
    10201 aaacaggaag gcaaaatgcc gcaaaaaagg gaataagggc gacacggaaa tgttgaatac
    10261 tcatactctt cctttttcaa tattattgaa gcatttatca gggttattgt ctcatgagcg
    10321 gatacatatt tgaatgtatt tagaaaaata aacaaatagg ggttccgcgc acatttcccc
    10381 gaaaagtgcc acctgac
//
