Features (pLannotate 1.2.2; 40 found; start..end, strand, type, name):
    147..476     +  promoter       SV40 promoter: SV40 enhancer and early promoter
    524..571     +  promoter       EM7 promoter: synthetic bacterial promoter&nbsp
    590..964     +  CDS            BleoR: antibiotic-binding protein; Sh ble from Streptoalloteichus hindustanus; confers resistance to bleomycin, phleomycin, and Zeocin™
    974..1099    +  CDS            ble (fragment): BLE_KLEPN - Experimental evidence at protein level: Swiss-Prot protein existence level 1. Binding protein with a strong affinity to the bleomycin family of antibiotics. Binds to CL990; an antimitotic-antibiotic compound. From Klebsiella pneumoniae.
   1094..1215    +  polyA_signal   SV40 poly(A) signal: SV40 polyadenylation signal
   1288..1304    -  protein_bind   lac operator: The lac repressor binds to the lac operator to inhibit transcription in E. coli. This inhibition can be relieved by adding lactose or isopropyl-β-D-thiogalactopyranoside (IPTG). lac repressor encoded by lacI
   1312..1342    -  promoter       lac promoter: promoter for the E. coli lac operon
   1357..1378    -  protein_bind   CAP binding site: CAP binding activates transcription in the presence of cAMP. E. coli catabolite activator protein
   1391..1483    -  CDS            lacI (fragment): lac repressor; lacI; The lac repressor binds to the lac operator to inhibit transcription in E. coli. This inhibition can be relieved by adding lactose or isopropyl-β-D-thiogalactopyranoside (IPTG).
   1666..2254    -  rep_origin     ori: high-copy-number ColE1/pMB1/pBR322/pUC origin of replication
   2425..3285    -  CDS            AmpR: β-lactamase; bla; confers resistance to ampicillin, carbenicillin, and related antibiotics
   3286..3390    -  promoter       AmpR promoter: bla
   3449..3501    -  misc_feature   bom (fragment): basis of mobility region from pBR322
   3656..4035    +  enhancer       CMV enhancer: human cytomegalovirus immediate early enhancer
   4036..4235    +  promoter       CMV promoter: human cytomegalovirus (CMV) immediate early promoter
   4253..4433    +  LTR            5' LTR (truncated): truncated 5' long terminal repeat (LTR) from HIV-1
   4480..4605    +  misc_feature   HIV-1 Ψ: packaging signal of human immunodeficiency virus type 1
   4589..4952    +  CDS            HIV-1 gag (fragment): gag protein from human immunodeficiency virus 1; gag
   5098..5331    +  misc_feature   RRE: The Rev response element (RRE) of HIV-1 allows for Rev-dependent mRNA export from the nucleus to the cytoplasm.
   5708..5808    +  CDS            Rev (fragment): human immunodeficiency virus 1 (HIV-1) Rev protein; rev; enhances nuclear export of unspliced and incompletely spliced viral mRNAs
   5858..5975    +  misc_feature   cPPT/CTS: central polypurine tract and central termination sequence of HIV-1
   6020..6053    +  protein_bind   loxP: Cre-mediated recombination occurs in the 8-bp core sequence (GCATACAT). Cre recombinase
   6070..6089    -  rep_origin     f1 ori (fragment): f1 bacteriophage origin of replication; arrow indicates direction of (+) strand synthesis
   6094..6249    -  CDS            lacZα (fragment): LacZα fragment of β-galactosidase; lacZ fragment
   6257..6275    +  promoter       T7 promoter: promoter for bacteriophage T7 RNA polymerase
   6284..6307    -  misc_feature   MCS (fragment): pBluescript multiple cloning site
   6323..6341    -  promoter       T3 promoter: promoter for bacteriophage T3 RNA polymerase
   6386..6402    -  protein_bind   lac operator: The lac repressor binds to the lac operator to inhibit transcription in E. coli. This inhibition can be relieved by adding lactose or isopropyl-β-D-thiogalactopyranoside (IPTG). lac repressor encoded by lacI
   6410..6440    -  promoter       lac promoter: promoter for the E. coli lac operon
   6455..6476    -  protein_bind   CAP binding site: CAP binding activates transcription in the presence of cAMP. E. coli catabolite activator protein
   6553..7764    +  promoter       UbC promoter: human ubiquitin C promoter
   7775..7808    -  misc_feature   MCS (fragment): pUC18/19 multiple cloning site
   7817..8494    +  CDS            DsRed-Express2: noncytotoxic tetrameric variant of DsRed fluorescent protein (Strack et al., 2008) mammalian codon-optimized
   8493..8519    +  misc_feature   MCS (fragment): pBluescript multiple cloning site
   8519..9107    +  misc_feature   WPRE: woodchuck hepatitis virus posttranscriptional regulatory element
   9044..9625    +  CDS            nef (fragment): NEF_HV1H2 - Experimental evidence at protein level: Swiss-Prot protein existence level 1. Extracellular Nef protein targets CD4(+) T-lymphocytes for apoptosis by interacting with CXCR4 surface receptors. From Human immunodeficiency virus type 1 group M subtype B (isolate HXB2) (HIV-1).
   9632..9812    +  LTR            5' LTR (truncated): truncated 5' long terminal repeat (LTR) from HIV-1
   9844..10068   +  polyA_signal   bGH poly(A) signal: bovine growth hormone polyadenylation signal
  10072..10093   +  promoter       SV40 promoter (fragment): SV40 enhancer and early promoter
  10114..133     +  rep_origin     f1 ori (across the origin) (sequence partly withheld): f1 bacteriophage origin of replication; arrow indicates direction of (+) strand synthesis
>Addgene plasmid #84034 | pLV GG hUbC-dsRED | addgene full sequence | sequence record 372944 | Addgene NGS Result
AGTGGACTCTTGTTCCAAACTGGAACAACACTCAACCCTATCTCGGTCTATTCTTTTGATTTATAAGGGA
TTTTGCCGATTTCGGCCTATTGGTTAAAAAATGAGCTGATTTAACAAAAATTTAACGCGAATTAATTCTG
TGGAATGTGTGTCAGTTAGGGTGTGGAAAGTCCCCAGGCTCCCCAGCAGGCAGAAGTATGCAAAGCATGC
ATCTCAATTAGTCAGCAACCAGGTGTGGAAAGTCCCCAGGCTCCCCAGCAGGCAGAAGTATGCAAAGCAT
GCATCTCAATTAGTCAGCAACCATAGTCCCGCCCCTAACTCCGCCCATCCCGCCCCTAACTCCGCCCAGT
TCCGCCCATTCTCCGCCCCATGGCTGACTAATTTTTTTTATTTATGCAGAGGCCGAGGCCGCCTCTGCCT
CTGAGCTATTCCAGAAGTAGTGAGGAGGCTTTTTTGGAGGCCTAGGCTTTTGCAAAAAGCTCCCGGGAGC
TTGTATATCCATTTTCGGATCTGATCAGCACGTGTTGACAATTAATCATCGGCATAGTATATCGGCATAG
TATAATACGACAAGGTGAGGAACTAAACCATGGCCAAGTTGACCAGTGCCGTTCCGGTGCTCACCGCGCG
CGACGTCGCCGGAGCGGTCGAGTTCTGGACCGACCGGCTCGGGTTCTCCCGGGACTTCGTGGAGGACGAC
TTCGCCGGTGTGGTCCGGGACGACGTGACCCTGTTCATCAGCGCGGTCCAGGACCAGGTGGTGCCGGACA
ACACCCTGGCCTGGGTGTGGGTGCGCGGCCTGGACGAGCTGTACGCCGAGTGGTCGGAGGTCGTGTCCAC
GAACTTCCGGGACGCCTCCGGGCCGGCCATGACCGAGATCGGCGAGCAGCCGTGGGGGCGGGAGTTCGCC
CTGCGCGACCCGGCCGGCAACTGCGTGCACTTCGTGGCCGAGGAGCAGGACTGACACGTGCTACGAGATT
TCGATTCCACCGCCGCCTTCTATGAAAGGTTGGGCTTCGGAATCGTTTTCCGGGACGCCGGCTGGATGAT
CCTCCAGCGCGGGGATCTCATGCTGGAGTTCTTCGCCCACCCCAACTTGTTTATTGCAGCTTATAATGGT
TACAAATAAAGCAATAGCATCACAAATTTCACAAATAAAGCATTTTTTTCACTGCATTCTAGTTGTGGTT
TGTCCAAACTCATCAATGTATCTTATCATGTCTGTATACCGTCGACCTCTAGCTAGAGCTTGGCGTAATC
ATGGTCATAGCTGTTTCCTGTGTGAAATTGTTATCCGCTCACAATTCCACACAACATACGAGCCGGAAGC
ATAAAGTGTAAAGCCTGGGGTGCCTAATGAGTGAGCTAACTCACATTAATTGCGTTGCGCTCACTGCCCG
CTTTCCAGTCGGGAAACCTGTCGTGCCAGCTGCATTAATGAATCGGCCAACGCGCGGGGAGAGGCGGTTT
GCGTATTGGGCGCTCTTCCGCTTCCTCGCTCACTGACTCGCTGCGCTCGGTCGTTCGGCTGCGGCGAGCG
GTATCAGCTCACTCAAAGGCGGTAATACGGTTATCCACAGAATCAGGGGATAACGCAGGAAAGAACATGT
GAGCAAAAGGCCAGCAAAAGGCCAGGAACCGTAAAAAGGCCGCGTTGCTGGCGTTTTTCCATAGGCTCCG
CCCCCCTGACGAGCATCACAAAAATCGACGCTCAAGTCAGAGGTGGCGAAACCCGACAGGACTATAAAGA
TACCAGGCGTTTCCCCCTGGAAGCTCCCTCGTGCGCTCTCCTGTTCCGACCCTGCCGCTTACCGGATACC
TGTCCGCCTTTCTCCCTTCGGGAAGCGTGGCGCTTTCTCATAGCTCACGCTGTAGGTATCTCAGTTCGGT
GTAGGTCGTTCGCTCCAAGCTGGGCTGTGTGCACGAACCCCCCGTTCAGCCCGACCGCTGCGCCTTATCC
GGTAACTATCGTCTTGAGTCCAACCCGGTAAGACACGACTTATCGCCACTGGCAGCAGCCACTGGTAACA
GGATTAGCAGAGCGAGGTATGTAGGCGGTGCTACAGAGTTCTTGAAGTGGTGGCCTAACTACGGCTACAC
TAGAAGAACAGTATTTGGTATCTGCGCTCTGCTGAAGCCAGTTACCTTCGGAAAAAGAGTTGGTAGCTCT
TGATCCGGCAAACAAACCACCGCTGGTAGCGGTGGTTTTTTTGTTTGCAAGCAGCAGATTACGCGCAGAA
AAAAAGGATCTCAAGAAGATCCTTTGATCTTTTCTACGGGGTCTGACGCTCAGTGGAACGAAAACTCACG
TTAAGGGATTTTGGTCATGAGATTATCAAAAAGGATCTTCACCTAGATCCTTTTAAATTAAAAATGAAGT
TTTAAATCAATCTAAAGTATATATGAGTAAACTTGGTCTGACAGTTACCAATGCTTAATCAGTGAGGCAC
CTATCTCAGCGATCTGTCTATTTCGTTCATCCATAGTTGCCTGACTCCCCGTCGTGTAGATAACTACGAT
ACGGGAGGGCTTACCATCTGGCCCCAGTGCTGCAATGATACCGCGAGACCCACGCTCACCGGCTCCAGAT
TTATCAGCAATAAACCAGCCAGCCGGAAGGGCCGAGCGCAGAAGTGGTCCTGCAACTTTATCCGCCTCCA
TCCAGTCTATTAATTGTTGCCGGGAAGCTAGAGTAAGTAGTTCGCCAGTTAATAGTTTGCGCAACGTTGT
TGCCATTGCTACAGGCATCGTGGTGTCACGCTCGTCGTTTGGTATGGCTTCATTCAGCTCCGGTTCCCAA
CGATCAAGGCGAGTTACATGATCCCCCATGTTGTGCAAAAAAGCGGTTAGCTCCTTCGGTCCTCCGATCG
TTGTCAGAAGTAAGTTGGCCGCAGTGTTATCACTCATGGTTATGGCAGCACTGCATAATTCTCTTACTGT
CATGCCATCCGTAAGATGCTTTTCTGTGACTGGTGAGTACTCAACCAAGTCATTCTGAGAATAGTGTATG
CGGCGACCGAGTTGCTCTTGCCCGGCGTCAATACGGGATAATACCGCGCCACATAGCAGAACTTTAAAAG
TGCTCATCATTGGAAAACGTTCTTCGGGGCGAAAACTCTCAAGGATCTTACCGCTGTTGAGATCCAGTTC
GATGTAACCCACTCGTGCACCCAACTGATCTTCAGCATCTTTTACTTTCACCAGCGTTTCTGGGTGAGCA
AAAACAGGAAGGCAAAATGCCGCAAAAAAGGGAATAAGGGCGACACGGAAATGTTGAATACTCATACTCT
TCCTTTTTCAATATTATTGAAGCATTTATCAGGGTTATTGTCTCATGAGCGGATACATATTTGAATGTAT
TTAGAAAAATAAACAAATAGGGGTTCCGCGCACATTTCCCCGAAAAGTGCCACCTGACGTCGACGGATCG
GGAGATCTCCCGATCCCCTATGGTGCACTCTCAGTACAATCTGCTCTGATGCCGCATAGTTAAGCCAGTA
TCTGCTCCCTGCTTGTGTGTTGGAGGTCGCTGAGTAGTGCGCGAGCAAAATTTAAGCTACAACAAGGCAA
GGCTTGACCGACAATTGCATGAAGAATCTGCTTAGGGTTAGGCGTTTTGCGCTGCTTCGCGATGTACGGG
CCAGATATACGCGTTGACATTGATTATTGACTAGTTATTAATAGTAATCAATTACGGGGTCATTAGTTCA
TAGCCCATATATGGAGTTCCGCGTTACATAACTTACGGTAAATGGCCCGCCTGGCTGACCGCCCAACGAC
CCCCGCCCATTGACGTCAATAATGACGTATGTTCCCATAGTAACGCCAATAGGGACTTTCCATTGACGTC
AATGGGTGGAGTATTTACGGTAAACTGCCCACTTGGCAGTACATCAAGTGTATCATATGCCAAGTACGCC
CCCTATTGACGTCAATGACGGTAAATGGCCCGCCTGGCATTATGCCCAGTACATGACCTTATGGGACTTT
CCTACTTGGCAGTACATCTACGTATTAGTCATCGCTATTACCATGGTGATGCGGTTTTGGCAGTACATCA
ATGGGCGTGGATAGCGGTTTGACTCACGGGGATTTCCAAGTCTCCACCCCATTGACGTCAATGGGAGTTT
GTTTTGGCACCAAAATCAACGGGACTTTCCAAAATGTCGTAACAACTCCGCCCCATTGACGCAAATGGGC
GGTAGGCGTGTACGGTGGGAGGTCTATATAAGCAGCGCGTTTTGCCTGTACTGGGTCTCTCTGGTTAGAC
CAGATCTGAGCCTGGGAGCTCTCTGGCTAACTAGGGAACCCACTGCTTAAGCCTCAATAAAGCTTGCCTT
GAGTGCTTCAAGTAGTGTGTGCCCGTCTGTTGTGTGACTCTGGTAACTAGAGATCCCTCAGACCCTTTTA
GTCAGTGTGGAAAATCTCTAGCAGTGGCGCCCGAACAGGGACTTGAAAGCGAAAGGGAAACCAGAGGAGC
TCTCTCGACGCAGGACTCGGCTTGCTGAAGCGCGCACGGCAAGAGGCGAGGGGCGGCGACTGGTGAGTAC
GCCAAAAATTTTGACTAGCGGAGGCTAGAAGGAGAGAGATGGGTGCGAGAGCGTCAGTATTAAGCGGGGG
AGAATTAGATCGCGATGGGAAAAAATTCGGTTAAGGCCAGGGGGAAAGAAAAAATATAAATTAAAACATA
TAGTATGGGCAAGCAGGGAGCTAGAACGATTCGCAGTTAATCCTGGCCTGTTAGAAACATCAGAAGGCTG
TAGACAAATACTGGGACAGCTACAACCATCCCTTCAGACAGGATCAGAAGAACTTAGATCATTATATAAT
ACAGTAGCAACCCTCTATTGTGTGCATCAAAGGATAGAGATAAAAGACACCAAGGAAGCTTTAGACAAGA
TAGAGGAAGAGCAAAACAAAAGTAAGACCACCGCACAGCAAGCGGCCGCTGATCTTCAGACCTGGAGGAG
GAGATATGAGGGACAATTGGAGAAGTGAATTATATAAATATAAAGTAGTAAAAATTGAACCATTAGGAGT
AGCACCCACCAAGGCAAAGAGAAGAGTGGTGCAGAGAGAAAAAAGAGCAGTGGGAATAGGAGCTTTGTTC
CTTGGGTTCTTGGGAGCAGCAGGAAGCACTATGGGCGCAGCGTCAATGACGCTGACGGTACAGGCCAGAC
AATTATTGTCTGGTATAGTGCAGCAGCAGAACAATTTGCTGAGGGCTATTGAGGCGCAACAGCATCTGTT
GCAACTCACAGTCTGGGGCATCAAGCAGCTCCAGGCAAGAATCCTGGCTGTGGAAAGATACCTAAAGGAT
CAACAGCTCCTGGGGATTTGGGGTTGCTCTGGAAAACTCATTTGCACCACTGCTGTGCCTTGGAATGCTA
GTTGGAGTAATAAATCTCTGGAACAGATTTGGAATCACACGACCTGGATGGAGTGGGACAGAGAAATTAA
CAATTACACAAGCTTAATACACTCCTTAATTGAAGAATCGCAAAACCAGCAAGAAAAGAATGAACAAGAA
TTATTGGAATTAGATAAATGGGCAAGTTTGTGGAATTGGTTTAACATAACAAATTGGCTGTGGTATATAA
AATTATTCATAATGATAGTAGGAGGCTTGGTAGGTTTAAGAATAGTTTTTGCTGTACTTTCTATAGTGAA
TAGAGTTAGGCAGGGATATTCACCATTATCGTTTCAGACCCACCTCCCAACCCCGAGGGGACCCGACAGG
CCCGAAGGAATAGAAGAAGAAGGTGGAGAGAGAGACAGAGACAGATCCATTCGATTAGTGAACGGATCGG
CACTGCGTGCGCCAATTCTGCAGACAAATGGCAGTATTCATCCACAATTTTAAAAGAAAAGGGGGGATTG
GGGGGTACAGTGCAGGGGAAAGAATAGTAGACATAATAGCAACAGACATACAAACTAAAGAATTACAAAA
ACAAATTACAAAAATTCAAAATTTTCGGGTTTATTACAGGGACAGCAGAGATCCAGTTTGGTTAATTAAA
TAACTTCGTATAGCATACATTATACGAAGTTATGATAAGAGACGGTGGTTGCGCCGCTACAGGGCGCGTC
CCATTCGCCATTCAGGCTGCGCAACTGTTGGGAAGGGCGATCGGTGCGGGCCTCTTCGCTATTACGCCAG
CTGGCGAAAGGGGGATGTGCTGCAAGGCGATTAAGTTGGGTAACGCCAGGGTTTTCCCAGTCACGACGTT
GTAAAACGACGGCCAGTGAGCGCGCGTAATACGACTCACTATAGGGCGAATTGGGTACCGGGCCCCCCCT
CGAGGTCCTCCAGCTTTTGTTCCCTTTAGTGAGGGTTAATTGCGCGCTTGGCGTAATCATGGTCATAGCT
GTTTCCTGTGTGAAATTGTTATCCGCTCACAATTCCACACAACATACGAGCCGGAAGCATAAAGTGTAAA
GCCTGGGGTGCCTAATGAGTGAGCTAACTCACATTAATTGCGTTGCGCTCACTGCCCGCTTTCCACTGCA
TGACGTCTCCACAATTAATTAACCCGTGTCGGCTCCAGATCTGGCCTCCGCGCCGGGTTTTGGCGCCTCC
CGCGGGCGCCCCCCTCCTCACGGCGAGCGCTGCCACGTCAGACGAAGGGCGCAGCGAGCGTCCTGATCCT
TCCGCCCGGACGCTCAGGACAGCGGCCCGCTGCTCATAAGACTCGGCCTTAGAACCCCAGTATCAGCAGA
AGGACATTTTAGGACGGGACTTGGGTGACTCTAGGGCACTGGTTTTCTTTCCAGAGAGCGGAACAGGCGA
GGAAAAGTAGTCCCTTCTCGGCGATTCTGCGGAGGGATCTCCGTGGGGCGGTGAACGCCGATGATTATAT
AAGGACGCGCCGGGTGTGGCACAGCTAGTTCCGTCGCAGCCGGGATTTGGGTCGCGGTTCTTGTTTGTGG
ATCGCTGTGATCGTCACTTGGTGAGTAGCGGGCTGCTGGGCTGGCCGGGGCTTTCGTGGCCGCCGGGCCG
CTCGGTGGGACGGAAGCGTGTGGAGAGACCGCCAAGGGCTGTAGTCTGGGTCCGCGAGCAAGGTTGCCCT
GAACTGGGGGTTGGGGGGAGCGCAGCAAAATGGCGGCTGTTCCCGAGTCTTGAATGGAAGACGCTTGTGA
GGCGGGCTGTGAGGTCGTTGAAACAAGGTGGGGGGCATGGTGGGCGGCAAGAACCCAAGGTCTTGAGGCC
TTCGCTAATGCGGGAAAGCTCTTATTCGGGTGAGATGGGCTGGGGCACCATCTGGGGACCCTGACGTGAA
GTTTGTCACTGACTGGAGAACTCGGTTTGTCGTCTGTTGCGGGGGCGGCAGTTATGGCGGTGCCGTTGGG
CAGTGCACCCGTACCTTTGGGAGCGCGCGCCCTCGTCGTGTCGTGACGTCACCCGTTCTGTTGGCTTATA
ATGCAGGGTGGGGCCACCTGCCGGTAGGTGTGCGGTAGGCTTTTCTCCGTCGCAGGACGCAGGGTTCGGG
CCTAGGGTAGGCTCTCCTGAATCGACAGGCGCCGGACCTCTGGTGAGGGGAGGGATAAGTGAGGCGTCAG
TTTCTTTGGTCGGTTTTATGTACCTATCTTCTTAAGTAGCTGAAGCTCCGGTTTTGAACTATGCGCTCGG
GGTTGGCGAGTGTGTTTTGTGAAGTTTTTTAGGCACCTTTTGAAATGTAATCATTTGGGTCAATATGTAA
TTTTCAGTGTTAGACTAGTAAATTGTCCGCTAAATTCTGGCCGTTTTTGGCTTTTTTGTTAGACGAAGCT
TGGGCTGCAGGTCGACTCTAGAGGATCCCCGGGTACCGGTGCCACCATGGATAGCACTGAGAACGTCATC
AAGCCCTTCATGCGCTTCAAGGTGCACATGGAGGGCTCCGTGAACGGCCACGAGTTCGAGATCGAGGGCG
AGGGCGAGGGCAAGCCCTACGAGGGCACCCAGACCGCCAAGCTGCAGGTGACCAAGGGCGGCCCCCTGCC
CTTCGCCTGGGACATCCTGTCCCCCCAGTTCCAGTACGGCTCCAAGGTGTACGTGAAGCACCCCGCCGAC
ATCCCCGACTACAAGAAGCTGTCCTTCCCCGAGGGCTTCAAGTGGGAGCGCGTGATGAACTTCGAGGACG
GCGGCGTGGTGACCGTGACCCAGGACTCCTCCCTGCAGGACGGCACCTTCATCTACCACGTGAAGTTCAT
CGGCGTGAACTTCCCCTCCGACGGCCCCGTAATGCAGAAGAAGACTCTGGGCTGGGAGCCCTCCACCGAG
CGCCTGTACCCCCGCGACGGCGTGCTGAAGGGCGAGATCCACAAGGCGCTGAAGCTGAAGGGCGGCGGCC
ACTACCTGGTGGAGTTCAAGTCAATCTACATGGCCAAGAAGCCCGTGAAGCTGCCCGGCTACTACTACGT
GGACTCCAAGCTGGACATCACCTCCCACAACGAGGACTACACCGTGGTGGAGCAGTACGAGCGCGCCGAG
GCCCGCCACCACCTGTTCCAGTAGGAATTCGATATCAAGCTTATCGATAATCAACCTCTGGATTACAAAA
TTTGTGAAAGATTGACTGGTATTCTTAACTATGTTGCTCCTTTTACGCTATGTGGATACGCTGCTTTAAT
GCCTTTGTATCATGCTATTGCTTCCCGTATGGCTTTCATTTTCTCCTCCTTGTATAAATCCTGGTTGCTG
TCTCTTTATGAGGAGTTGTGGCCCGTTGTCAGGCAACGTGGCGTGGTGTGCACTGTGTTTGCTGACGCAA
CCCCCACTGGTTGGGGCATTGCCACCACCTGTCAGCTCCTTTCCGGGACTTTCGCTTTCCCCCTCCCTAT
TGCCACGGCGGAACTCATCGCCGCCTGCCTTGCCCGCTGCTGGACAGGGGCTCGGCTGTTGGGCACTGAC
AATTCCGTGGTGTTGTCGGGGAAATCATCGTCCTTTCCTTGGCTGCTCGCCTGTGTTGCCACCTGGATTC
TGCGCGGGACGTCCTTCTGCTACGTCCCTTCGGCCCTCAATCCAGCGGACCTTCCTTCCCGCGGCCTGCT
GCCGGCTCTGCGGCCTCTTCCGCGTCTTCGCCTTCGCCCTCAGACGAGTCGGATCTCCCTTTGGGCCGCC
TCCCCGCATCGATACCGTCGACCTCGAGACCTAGAAAAACATGGAGCAATCACAAGTAGCAATACAGCAG
CTACCAATGCTGATTGTGCCTGGCTAGAAGCACAAGAGGAGGAGGAGGTGGGTTTTCCAGTCACACCTCA
GGTACCTTTAAGACCAATGACTTACAAGGCAGCTGTAGATCTTAGCCACTTTTTAAAAGAAAAGGGGGGA
CTGGAAGGGCTAATTCACTCCCAACGAAGACAAGATATCCTTGATCTGTGGATCTACCACACACAAGGCT
ACTTCCCTGATTGGCAGAACTACACACCAGGGCCAGGGATCAGATATCCACTGACCTTTGGATGGTGCTA
CAAGCTAGTACCAGTTGAGCAAGAGAAGGTAGAAGAAGCCAATGAAGGAGAGAACACCCGCTTGTTACAC
CCTGTGAGCCTGCATGGGATGGATGACCCGGAGAGAGAAGTATTAGAGTGGAGGTTTGACAGCCGCCTAG
CATTTCATCACATGGCCCGAGAGCTGCATCCGGACTGTACTGGGTCTCTCTGGTTAGACCAGATCTGAGC
CTGGGAGCTCTCTGGCTAACTAGGGAACCCACTGCTTAAGCCTCAATAAAGCTTGCCTTGAGTGCTTCAA
GTAGTGTGTGCCCGTCTGTTGTGTGACTCTGGTAACTAGAGATCCCTCAGACCCTTTTAGTCAGTGTGGA
AAATCTCTAGCAGGGCCCGTTTAAACCCGCTGATCAGCCTCGACTGTGCCTTCTAGTTGCCAGCCATCTG
TTGTTTGCCCCTCCCCCGTGCCTTCCTTGACCCTGGAAGGTGCCACTCCCACTGTCCTTTCCTAATAAAA
TGAGGAAATTGCATCGCATTGTCTGAGTAGGTGTCATTCTATTCTGGGGGGTGGGGTGGGGCAGGACAGC
AAGGGGGAGGATTGGGAAGACAATAGCAGGCATGCTGGGGATGCGGTGGGCTCTATGGCTTCTGAGGCGG
AAAGAACCAGCTGGGGCTCTAGGGGGTATCCCC
[124 nt withheld, positions 10114-10237]
C
[91 nt withheld, positions 10239-10329]
A
[49 nt withheld, positions 10331-10379]
CCTTTGACGTTGGAGTCCACGTTCTTTAAT
