>Addgene plasmid #84034 | pLV GG hUbC-dsRED | addgene partial sequence | sequence record 165236 | hUBCpro-F 5'-TGAAGCTCCGGTTTTGAACT-3'
AGTTTTTTAGGCACCTTTTGAAATGTAATCATTTGGGTCAATATGTAATTTTCAGTGTTAGACTAGTAAA
TTGTCCGCTAAATTCTGGCCGTTTTTGGCTTTTTTGTTAGACGAAGCTTGGGCTGCAGGTCGACTCTAGA
GGATCCCCGGGTACCGGTGCCACCATGGATAGCACTGAGAACGTCATCAAGCCCTTCATGCGCTTCAAGG
TGCACATGGAGGGCTCCGTGAACGGCCACGAGTTCGAGATCGAGGGCGAGGGCGAGGGCAAGCCCTACGA
GGGCACCCAGACCGCCAAGCTGCAGGTGACCAAGGGCGGCCCCCTGCCCTTCGCCTGGGACATCCTGTCC
CCCCAGTTCCAGTACGGCTCCAAGGTGTACGTGAAGCACCCCGCCGACATCCCCGACTACAAGAAGCTGT
CCTTCCCCGAGGGCTTCAAGTGGGAGCGCGTGATGAACTTCGAGGACGGCGGCGTGGTGACCGTGACCCA
GGACTCCTCCCTGCAGGACGGCACCTTCATCTACCACGTGAAGTTCATCGGCGTGAACTTCCCCTCCGAC
GGCCCCGTAATGCAGAAGAAGACTCTGGGCTGGGAGCCCTCCACCGAGCGCCTGTACCCCCGCGACGGCG
TGCTGAAGGGCGAGATCCACAAGGCGCTGAAGCTGAAGGGCGGCGGCCACTACCTGGTGGAGTTCAAGTC
AATCTACATGGCCAAGAAGCCCGTGAAGCTGCCCGGCTACTACTACGTGGACTCCAAGCTGGACATCACC
TCCCACAACGAGGACTACACCGTGGTGGAGCAGTACGAGCGCGCCGAGGCCCGC
