>Addgene plasmid #84034 | pLV GG hUbC-dsRED | addgene partial sequence | sequence record 165237 | DsRed1-C 5'-AGCTGGACATCACCTCCCACAACG-3'
GTACGAGCGCGCCGAGGCCCGCCACCACCTGTTCCAGTAGGAATTCGATATCAAGCTTATCGATAATCAA
CCTCTGGATTACAAAATTTGTGAAAGATTGACTGGTATTCTTAACTATGTTGCTCCTTTTACGCTATGTG
GATACGCTGCTTTAATGCCTTTGTATCATGCTATTGCTTCCCGTATGGCTTTCATTTTCTCCTCCTTGTA
TAAATCCTGGTTGCTGTCTCTTTATGAGGAGTTGTGGCCCGTTGTCAGGCAACGTGGCGTGGTGTGCACT
GTGTTTGCTGACGCAACCCCCACTGGTTGGGGCATTGCCACCACCTGTCAGCTCCTTTCCGGGACTTTCG
CTTTCCCCCTCCCTATTGCCACGGCGGAACTCATCGCCGCCTGCCTTGCCCGCTGCTGGACAGGGGCTCG
GCTGTTGGGCACTGACAATTCCGTGGTGTTGTCGGGGAAATCATCGTCCTTTCCTTGGCTGCTCGCCTGT
GTTGCCACCTGGATTCTGCGCGGGACGTCCTTCTGCTACGTCCCTTCGGCCCTCAATCCAGCGGACCTTC
CTTCCCGCGGCCTGCTGCCGGCTCTGCGGCCTCTTCCGCGTCTTCGCCTTCGCCCTCAGACGAGTCGGAT
CTCCCTTTGGGCCGCCTCCCCGCATCGATACCGTCGACCTCGAGACCTAGAAAAACATGGAGCAATCACA
AGTAGCAATACAGCAGCTACCAATGCTGATTGTGCCTGGCTAGA
